Addgene plasmid #86159: pCAMBIA-FLS2-myc-mCherry
Purpose: FLS2-mCherry expression
Depositing lab: Silke Robatzek. Depositing organization: Sainsbury Laboratory, Norwich. Publication: Clathrin-dependent endocytosis is required for immunity mediated by pattern recognition receptor kinases. Mbengue M, Bourdais G, Gervasi F, Beck M, Zhou J, Spallek T, Bartels S, Boller T, Ueda T, Kuhn H, Robatzek S. Proc Natl Acad Sci U S A. 2016 Sep 27;113(39):11034-9. doi: 10.1073/pnas.1606004113. Epub 2016 Sep 20. PubMed 27651493.
Backbone
  Vector backbone: pCAMBIA2300
  Vector type: Plant Expression
Growth in bacteria
  Bacterial resistance: Kanamycin, 50 μg/mL
  Growth temperature: 37°C
  Growth strain: DH5alpha
  Copy number: High Copy
Gene/Insert
  Gene/Insert name: FLS2
  Species: A. thaliana (mustard weed)
  Entrez Gene: FLS2 (a.k.a. AT5G46330, FLAGELLIN-SENSITIVE 2, MPL12.13, MPL12.8, MPL12_13)
  Tag / fusion protein: myc (C terminal on insert); mCherry (C terminal on insert)
  Cloning method: Unknown
  Sequencing primers: 5′ M13R; 3′ M13F
Terms and licenses: Academic/Nonprofit Terms; Industry Terms: Not Available to Industry
How to cite: pCAMBIA-FLS2-myc-mCherry was a gift from Silke Robatzek (Addgene plasmid # 86159 ; http://n2t.net/addgene:86159 ; RRID:Addgene_86159)
