[The description below was written by a language model from this plasmid's Addgene catalogue record and pLannotate feature annotations shown in this document.]
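Description:
pCAMBIA-FLS2-myc-mCherry is a plant binary expression vector built on the pCAMBIA2300 backbone, designed for Agrobacterium-mediated delivery of a fluorescently tagged Arabidopsis thaliana FLS2 receptor. The backbone carries two replication systems. A high-copy ColE1/pMB1-type origin with the pBR322 bom region supports propagation in E. coli. The pVS1 oriV, with its RepA replication and StaA stability proteins, maintains the plasmid in Agrobacterium. Bacterial selection is by kanamycin through an aphA-3-type KanR gene located outside the T-DNA.

Between the nopaline-type left and right border repeats lie two units. The first is a plant selection cassette in which an enhanced (duplicated-enhancer) CaMV 35S promoter drives nptII (NeoR/KanR), terminated by a CaMV poly(A) signal, so that transformed plant cells can be selected on kanamycin. The second is the payload, the FLS2 coding sequence fused in frame at its C terminus to a short run of Myc epitopes (annotated as a fragment of a tandem Myc array) and then to mCherry. This is followed by residual polylinker sequence and a partial CaMV poly(A) signal. FLS2 is the leucine-rich-repeat receptor kinase that perceives bacterial flagellin (flg22) and triggers pattern-triggered immune signalling.

The plant promoter driving the fusion is neither stated in the catalogue fields nor annotated in the feature table. Roughly a kilobase of unannotated sequence lies between the lac promoter/operator remnants of the cloning site and the FLS2 start, and its identity cannot be assigned from the record.

The Myc epitopes allow immunodetection and mCherry allows live imaging of the receptor. This is consistent with the associated work on clathrin-dependent endocytosis of pattern recognition receptors.
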