Features (pLannotate 1.2.2; 23 found; start..end, strand, type, name):
      1..3603    +  CDS            FLS2: FLS2_ARATH - Experimental evidence at protein level: Swiss-Prot protein existence level 1. Constitutes the pattern-recognition receptor (PPR) that determines the specific perception of flagellin (flg22), a potent elicitor of the defense response to pathogen-associated molecular patterns (PAMPs). Flagellin-binding to the receptor is the first step to initiate the innate immune MAP kinase signaling cascade (MEKK1, MKK4/MKK5 and MPK3/MPK6), resulting in enhanced resistance against pathogens. Binding to the effector AvrPto1 or to the phosphatase hopD2 from Pseudomonas syringae blocks the downstrea
   3610..3720    +  CDS            13xMyc (fragment): 13 tandem Myc epitope tags
   3730..4440    +  CDS            mCherry: monomeric derivative of DsRed fluorescent protein (Shaner et al., 2004) mammalian codon-optimized
   4441..4458    +  misc_feature   MCS (fragment): pUC18/19 multiple cloning site
   4497..4653    +  polyA_signal   CaMV poly(A) signal (fragment): cauliflower mosaic virus polyadenylation signal
   4675..4829    +  CDS            lacZα (fragment): LacZα fragment of β-galactosidase; lacZ fragment
   4895..4919    +  misc_feature   RB T-DNA repeat: right border repeat from nopaline C58 T-DNA
   5259..5660    +  CDS            Y4CG_SINFN (fragment): Protein inferred from homology: Swiss-Prot protein existence level 3. From Sinorhizobium fredii (strain NBRC 101917 / NGR234).
   6220..6849    +  CDS            pVS1 StaA: stability protein from the Pseudomonas plasmid pVS1 (Heeb et al., 2000)
   7278..8351    +  CDS            pVS1 RepA: replication protein from the Pseudomonas plasmid pVS1 (Heeb et al., 2000)
   8417..8611    +  rep_origin     pVS1 oriV: origin of replication for the Pseudomonas plasmid pVS1 (Heeb et al., 2000)
   8814..8853    +  CDS            rop (fragment): Rop protein, which maintains plasmids at low copy number; rop
   8955..9095    +  misc_feature   bom: basis of mobility region from pBR322
   9281..9869    -  rep_origin     ori: high-copy-number ColE1/pMB1/pBR322/pUC origin of replication
   9956..10750   -  CDS            KanR: aminoglycoside phosphotransferase; aphA-3; confers resistance to kanamycin
  11175..11199   +  misc_feature   LB T-DNA repeat: left border repeat from nopaline C58 T-DNA
  11277..11451   -  polyA_signal   CaMV poly(A) signal: cauliflower mosaic virus polyadenylation signal
  11508..12300   -  CDS            NeoR/KanR (fragment): aminoglycoside phosphotransferase from Tn5; aph(3')-II (or nptII); confers resistance to neomycin, kanamycin, and G418 (Geneticin®)
  12368..13044   -  promoter       CaMV 35S promoter (enhanced): cauliflower mosaic virus 35S promoter with a duplicated enhancer region
  13134..13222   +  CDS            lacI (fragment): lac repressor; lacI; The lac repressor binds to the lac operator to inhibit transcription in E. coli. This inhibition can be relieved by adding lactose or isopropyl-β-D-thiogalactopyranoside (IPTG).
  13235..13256   +  protein_bind   CAP binding site: CAP binding activates transcription in the presence of cAMP. E. coli catabolite activator protein
  13271..13301   +  promoter       lac promoter: promoter for the E. coli lac operon
  13305..13327   +  protein_bind   lac operator (fragment): The lac repressor binds to the lac operator to inhibit transcription in E. coli. This inhibition can be relieved by adding lactose or isopropyl-β-D-thiogalactopyranoside (IPTG). lac repressor encoded by lacI
>Addgene plasmid #86159 | pCAMBIA-FLS2-myc-mCherry | addgene full sequence | sequence record 169608 | Addgene NGS Result
ATGAAGTTACTCTCAAAGACCTTTTTGATATTAACTCTCACCTTCTTCTTCTTTGGCATTGCACTAGCGA
AACAGAGCTTTGAACCAGAGATCGAAGCTTTGAAATCCTTCAAGAATGGTATTTCCAACGACCCTTTAGG
AGTATTATCAGATTGGACCATCATCGGTTCGTTACGACACTGTAATTGGACCGGAATCACCTGCGATAGT
ACCGGACATGTAGTCTCGGTTTCCTTGCTGGAGAAGCAACTTGAAGGTGTCCTGTCTCCAGCCATAGCGA
ATCTCACCTATCTCCAGGTTCTTGATCTCACTTCAAATAGTTTTACCGGCAAAATACCGGCTGAAATAGG
AAAGTTAACCGAGCTTAACCAGCTTATTCTGTACCTAAACTATTTCTCTGGTTCGATTCCTTCTGGAATC
TGGGAGCTTAAGAATATTTTCTATCTTGATCTTAGAAATAATTTGTTGTCCGGTGATGTTCCTGAGGAAA
TCTGCAAAACCAGTTCTTTGGTATTGATTGGGTTTGATTACAACAACTTAACCGGGAAAATACCAGAATG
CTTAGGAGATTTGGTTCATCTCCAAATGTTTGTAGCAGCTGGTAACCATTTAACTGGTTCGATTCCGGTA
TCAATTGGTACTCTGGCTAATTTAACGGATTTAGACCTGAGTGGTAACCAGTTAACCGGAAAAATACCGA
GAGATTTTGGAAATCTCTTGAACTTACAGTCTCTCGTTTTAACTGAAAACTTGTTGGAAGGAGATATACC
AGCTGAGATCGGAAACTGCTCGAGCTTGGTCCAACTTGAGCTTTACGATAACCAGTTAACCGGGAAAATA
CCAGCTGAATTAGGGAATTTGGTTCAGCTGCAAGCACTCCGGATATACAAGAACAAACTTACTTCTTCAA
TTCCATCTTCATTGTTCCGGTTAACTCAGTTAACCCATTTGGGGTTATCAGAAAACCATTTGGTTGGACC
GATATCAGAAGAAATCGGTTTTCTTGAGTCACTTGAAGTCCTCACACTTCATTCCAACAACTTCACAGGA
GAGTTTCCACAGTCCATCACAAACTTGAGGAACTTGACAGTCCTAACGGTGGGGTTCAATAATATTTCCG
GTGAGCTCCCGGCGGATCTAGGGCTTCTTACAAACCTTCGGAACCTTTCAGCGCACGACAATCTTCTTAC
CGGACCAATACCTTCCAGCATAAGTAACTGCACCGGTCTTAAACTCCTGGACCTGTCTCACAACCAAATG
ACTGGCGAGATCCCGCGGGGTTTCGGAAGGATGAATCTTACGTTCATTTCTATTGGGAGGAATCATTTCA
CCGGTGAAATTCCAGATGATATCTTCAACTGTTCAAACTTGGAAACTCTTAGTGTGGCAGATAACAACTT
AACAGGAACTCTCAAGCCATTAATTGGGAAGCTTCAAAAACTCAGGATTTTGCAAGTTTCATATAACTCT
CTCACTGGACCGATTCCTCGAGAAATCGGGAATCTGAAAGATTTGAATATCTTGTACCTTCACTCTAATG
GTTTCACAGGGAGAATCCCGAGAGAGATGTCGAATCTCACTCTCCTCCAGGGGCTAAGGATGTATTCAAA
TGATCTTGAAGGTCCAATTCCTGAAGAAATGTTTGATATGAAGCTACTCTCAGTTCTTGATCTTTCCAAC
AACAAATTCTCAGGTCAAATTCCTGCCTTGTTCTCCAAGCTTGAATCGCTTACCTACTTGAGTCTTCAAG
GAAACAAATTCAACGGGTCTATCCCTGCAAGCCTTAAGTCGCTTTCGCTTCTCAACACATTCGATATCTC
CGACAATCTTCTCACTGGAACCATCCCTGGAGAGCTGTTAGCTTCTTTGAAAAACATGCAGCTTTACCTC
AACTTCTCAAACAACTTGTTGACTGGAACCATCCCAAAGGAGCTTGGAAAGCTTGAAATGGTTCAAGAAA
TCGACCTTTCAAACAATCTCTTTTCTGGGTCTATTCCAAGATCTTTACAGGCCTGCAAAAATGTGTTCAC
ACTGGATTTTTCGCAGAACAATCTCTCGGGTCATATACCAGATGAAGTCTTCCAAGGCATGGATATGATC
ATAAGCTTGAACCTTTCAAGGAACAGTTTCTCTGGAGAAATCCCTCAGAGCTTCGGGAACATGACGCATT
TGGTCTCCTTGGATCTCTCTAGTAACAATCTCACTGGTGAAATTCCAGAGAGTCTCGCCAATCTTTCGAC
TCTGAAACATCTCAAACTAGCTTCAAACAACCTCAAAGGCCATGTTCCTGAATCCGGGGTGTTCAAAAAC
ATCAACGCCTCTGATCTAATGGGAAACACAGATCTCTGTGGTAGCAAGAAGCCTCTCAAGCCATGTACGA
TCAAGCAGAAGTCGAGCCACTTCTCGAAGAGAACCAGAGTCATCCTGATTATTCTTGGATCAGCCGCGGC
TCTTCTTCTTGTCCTGCTTCTTGTTCTGATTCTAACCTGTTGCAAGAAAAAAGAAAAAAAGATTGAAAAT
TCATCAGAGTCCTCATTACCGGATTTGGATTCAGCTCTGAAACTGAAGAGATTTGAACCAAAAGAGTTGG
AGCAAGCAACAGATTCATTCAACAGTGCCAACATCATTGGCTCAAGCAGCTTAAGCACAGTGTACAAAGG
TCAGCTAGAAGATGGGACAGTGATTGCAGTAAAAGTATTGAATCTAAAGGAATTCTCTGCAGAATCAGAC
AAGTGGTTCTACACAGAAGCTAAAACATTGAGCCAACTAAAACATCGAAACCTGGTGAAGATCTTAGGGT
TTGCGTGGGAAAGCGGCAAAACGAAAGCTTTAGTGCTTCCATTTATGGAGAATGGAAACTTGGAGGACAC
CATTCACGGCTCTGCAGCACCGATTGGGTCGCTTTTAGAAAAAATCGATCTTTGTGTTCATATCGCAAGC
GGAATCGATTATCTTCATTCTGGATATGGTTTTCCCATCGTTCATTGTGATCTGAAGCCAGCTAATATAC
TCCTTGACAGTGACCGCGTTGCTCACGTAAGCGATTTTGGAACTGCTCGGATTCTAGGTTTCCGCGAAGA
TGGAAGCACCACAGCTTCAACATCAGCCTTCGAGGGTACAATTGGATACTTAGCTCCAGGTAAATTACTC
ACAACACTTAATTTTCAAAACCCTAATTATGCCATCGACTTACTTGAAATACACTCTTATTTTTCATGAA
CAGAGTTTGCTTATATGAGGAAAGTGACAACAAAAGCCGATGTATTCAGCTTCGGGATCATAATGATGGA
GCTGATGACGAAACAGAGACCAACTTCGTTGAATGATGAAGATTCACAAGACATGACTTTGCGCCAATTG
GTGGAGAAATCGATTGGAAATGGAAGAAAAGGGATGGTTAGGGTTCTTGATATGGAACTCGGGGACTCTA
TTGTTTCTCTGAAACAGGAAGAGGCTATTGAAGACTTTCTGAAGCTTTGTTTGTTCTGTACAAGCTCTAG
ACCTGAAGATCGACCTGATATGAACGAGATTCTTACACATCTGATGAAACTTAGAGGCAAAGCGAATTCA
TTTCGAGAAGATCGTAACGAGGATCGAGAGGTGCATATGGGTGAACAAAAGTTGATTTCTGAAGAAGATT
TGAACGGTGAACAAAAGCTAATCTCCGAGGAAGACTTGAACGGTGAACAAAAATTAATCTCAGAAGAAGA
CTTGAACGGAGCGGTCGACATGGTGAGCAAGGGCGAGGAGGATAACATGGCCATCATCAAGGAGTTCATG
CGCTTCAAGGTGCACATGGAGGGCTCCGTGAACGGCCACGAGTTCGAGATCGAGGGCGAGGGCGAGGGCC
GCCCCTACGAGGGCACCCAGACCGCCAAGCTGAAGGTGACCAAGGGTGGCCCCCTGCCCTTCGCCTGGGA
CATCCTGTCCCCTCAGTTCATGTACGGCTCCAAGGCCTACGTGAAGCACCCCGCCGACATCCCCGACTAC
TTGAAGCTGTCCTTCCCCGAGGGCTTCAAGTGGGAGCGCGTGATGAACTTCGAGGACGGCGGCGTGGTGA
CCGTGACCCAGGACTCCTCCCTGCAGGACGGCGAGTTCATCTACAAGGTGAAGCTGCGCGGCACCAACTT
CCCCTCCGACGGCCCCGTAATGCAGAAGAAGACCATGGGCTGGGAGGCCTCCTCCGAGCGGATGTACCCC
GAGGACGGCGCCCTGAAGGGCGAGATCAAGCAGAGGCTGAAGCTGAAGGACGGCGGCCACTACGACGCTG
AGGTCAAGACCACCTACAAGGCCAAGAAGCCCGTGCAGCTGCCCGGCGCCTACAACGTCAACATCAAGTT
GGACATCACCTCCCACAACGAGGACTACACCATCGTGGAACAGTACGAACGCGCCGAGGGCCGCCACTCC
ACCGGCGGCATGGACGAGCTGTACAAGTAGGTCGACCTGCAGGCATGCCCGCTGAAATCACCAGTCTCTC
TCTACAAATCTATCTCTCTCTATAATAATGTGTGAGTAGTTCCCAGATAAGGGAATTAGGGTTCTTATAG
GGTTTCGCTCATGTGTTGAGCATATAAGAAACCCTTAGTATGTATTTGTATTTGTAAAATACTTCTATCA
ATAAAATTTCTAATTCCTAAAACCAAAATCCAGGGGTACCTTAATTAAGCTTGGCACTGGCCGTCGTTTT
ACAACGTCGTGACTGGGAAAACCCTGGCGTTACCCAACTTAATCGCCTTGCAGCACATCCCCCTTTCGCC
AGCTGGCGTAATAGCGAAGAGGCCCGCACCGATCGCCCTTCCCAACAGTTGCGCAGCCTGAATGGCGAAT
GCTAGAGCAGCTTGAGCTTGGATCAGATTGTCGTTTCCCGCCTTCAGTTTAAACTATCAGTGTTTGACAG
GATATATTGGCGGGTAAACCTAAGAGAAAAGAGCGTTTATTAGAATAATCGGATATTTAAAAGGGCGTGA
AAAGGTTTATCCGTTCGTCCATTTGTATGTGCATGCCAACCACAGGGTTCCCCTCGGGATCAAAGTACTT
TGATCCAACCCCTCCGCTGCTATAGTGCAGTCGGCTTCTGACGTTCAGTGCAGCCGTCTTCTGAAAACGA
CATGTCGCACAAGTCCTAAGTTACGCGACAGGCTGCCGCCCTGCCCTTTTCCTGGCGTTTTCTTGTCGCG
TGTTTTAGTCGCATAAAGTAGAATACTTGCGACTAGAACCGGAGACATTACGCCATGAACAAGAGCGCCG
CCGCTGGCCTGCTGGGCTATGCCCGCGTCAGCACCGACGACCAGGACTTGACCAACCAACGGGCCGAACT
GCACGCGGCCGGCTGCACCAAGCTGTTTTCCGAGAAGATCACCGGCACCAGGCGCGACCGCCCGGAGCTG
GCCAGGATGCTTGACCACCTACGCCCTGGCGACGTTGTGACAGTGACCAGGCTAGACCGCCTGGCCCGCA
GCACCCGCGACCTACTGGACATTGCCGAGCGCATCCAGGAGGCCGGCGCGGGCCTGCGTAGCCTGGCAGA
GCCGTGGGCCGACACCACCACGCCGGCCGGCCGCATGGTGTTGACCGTGTTCGCCGGCATTGCCGAGTTC
GAGCGTTCCCTAATCATCGACCGCACCCGGAGCGGGCGCGAGGCCGCCAAGGCCCGAGGCGTGAAGTTTG
GCCCCCGCCCTACCCTCACCCCGGCACAGATCGCGCACGCCCGCGAGCTGATCGACCAGGAAGGCCGCAC
CGTGAAAGAGGCGGCTGCACTGCTTGGCGTGCATCGCTCGACCCTGTACCGCGCACTTGAGCGCAGCGAG
GAAGTGACGCCCACCGAGGCCAGGCGGCGCGGTGCCTTCCGTGAGGACGCATTGACCGAGGCCGACGCCC
TGGCGGCCGCCGAGAATGAACGCCAAGAGGAACAAGCATGAAACCGCACCAGGACGGCCAGGACGAACCG
TTTTTCATTACCGAAGAGATCGAGGCGGAGATGATCGCGGCCGGGTACGTGTTCGAGCCGCCCGCGCACG
TCTCAACCGTGCGGCTGCATGAAATCCTGGCCGGTTTGTCTGATGCCAAGCTGGCGGCCTGGCCGGCCAG
CTTGGCCGCTGAAGAAACCGAGCGCCGCCGTCTAAAAAGGTGATGTGTATTTGAGTAAAACAGCTTGCGT
CATGCGGTCGCTGCGTATATGATGCGATGAGTAAATAAACAAATACGCAAGGGGAACGCATGAAGGTTAT
CGCTGTACTTAACCAGAAAGGCGGGTCAGGCAAGACGACCATCGCAACCCATCTAGCCCGCGCCCTGCAA
CTCGCCGGGGCCGATGTTCTGTTAGTCGATTCCGATCCCCAGGGCAGTGCCCGCGATTGGGCGGCCGTGC
GGGAAGATCAACCGCTAACCGTTGTCGGCATCGACCGCCCGACGATTGACCGCGACGTGAAGGCCATCGG
CCGGCGCGACTTCGTAGTGATCGACGGAGCGCCCCAGGCGGCGGACTTGGCTGTGTCCGCGATCAAGGCA
GCCGACTTCGTGCTGATTCCGGTGCAGCCAAGCCCTTACGACATATGGGCCACCGCCGACCTGGTGGAGC
TGGTTAAGCAGCGCATTGAGGTCACGGATGGAAGGCTACAAGCGGCCTTTGTCGTGTCGCGGGCGATCAA
AGGCACGCGCATCGGCGGTGAGGTTGCCGAGGCGCTGGCCGGGTACGAGCTGCCCATTCTTGAGTCCCGT
ATCACGCAGCGCGTGAGCTACCCAGGCACTGCCGCCGCCGGCACAACCGTTCTTGAATCAGAACCCGAGG
GCGACGCTGCCCGCGAGGTCCAGGCGCTGGCCGCTGAAATTAAATCAAAACTCATTTGAGTTAATGAGGT
AAAGAGAAAATGAGCAAAAGCACAAACACGCTAAGTGCCGGCCGTCCGAGCGCACGCAGCAGCAAGGCTG
CAACGTTGGCCAGCCTGGCAGACACGCCAGCCATGAAGCGGGTCAACTTTCAGTTGCCGGCGGAGGATCA
CACCAAGCTGAAGATGTACGCGGTACGCCAAGGCAAGACCATTACCGAGCTGCTATCTGAATACATCGCG
CAGCTACCAGAGTAAATGAGCAAATGAATAAATGAGTAGATGAATTTTAGCGGCTAAAGGAGGCGGCATG
GAAAATCAAGAACAACCAGGCACCGACGCCGTGGAATGCCCCATGTGTGGAGGAACGGGCGGTTGGCCAG
GCGTAAGCGGCTGGGTTGCCTGCCGGCCCTGCAATGGCACTGGAACCCCCAAGCCCGAGGAATCGGCGTG
AGCGGTCGCAAACCATCCGGCCCGGTACAAATCGGCGCGGCGCTGGGTGATGACCTGGTGGAGAAGTTGA
AGGCCGCGCAGGCCGCCCAGCGGCAACGCATCGAGGCAGAAGCACGCCCCGGTGAATCGTGGCAAGCGGC
CGCTGATCGAATCCGCAAAGAATCCCGGCAACCGCCGGCAGCCGGTGCGCCGTCGATTAGGAAGCCGCCC
AAGGGCGACGAGCAACCAGATTTTTTCGTTCCGATGCTCTATGACGTGGGCACCCGCGATAGTCGCAGCA
TCATGGACGTGGCCGTTTTCCGTCTGTCGAAGCGTGACCGACGAGCTGGCGAGGTGATCCGCTACGAGCT
TCCAGACGGGCACGTAGAGGTTTCCGCAGGGCCGGCCGGCATGGCCAGTGTGTGGGATTACGACCTGGTA
CTGATGGCGGTTTCCCATCTAACCGAATCCATGAACCGATACCGGGAAGGGAAGGGAGACAAGCCCGGCC
GCGTGTTCCGTCCACACGTTGCGGACGTACTCAAGTTCTGCCGGCGAGCCGATGGCGGAAAGCAGAAAGA
CGACCTGGTAGAAACCTGCATTCGGTTAAACACCACGCACGTTGCCATGCAGCGTACGAAGAAGGCCAAG
AACGGCCGCCTGGTGACGGTATCCGAGGGTGAAGCCTTGATTAGCCGCTACAAGATCGTAAAGAGCGAAA
CCGGGCGGCCGGAGTACATCGAGATCGAGCTAGCTGATTGGATGTACCGCGAGATCACAGAAGGCAAGAA
CCCGGACGTGCTGACGGTTCACCCCGATTACTTTTTGATCGATCCCGGCATCGGCCGTTTTCTCTACCGC
CTGGCACGCCGCGCCGCAGGCAAGGCAGAAGCCAGATGGTTGTTCAAGACGATCTACGAACGCAGTGGCA
GCGCCGGAGAGTTCAAGAAGTTCTGTTTCACCGTGCGCAAGCTGATCGGGTCAAATGACCTGCCGGAGTA
CGATTTGAAGGAGGAGGCGGGGCAGGCTGGCCCGATCCTAGTCATGCGCTACCGCAACCTGATCGAGGGC
GAAGCATCCGCCGGTTCCTAATGTACGGAGCAGATGCTAGGGCAAATTGCCCTAGCAGGGGAAAAAGGTC
GAAAAGGTCTCTTTCCTGTGGATAGCACGTACATTGGGAACCCAAAGCCGTACATTGGGAACCGGAACCC
GTACATTGGGAACCCAAAGCCGTACATTGGGAACCGGTCACACATGTAAGTGACTGATATAAAAGAGAAA
AAAGGCGATTTTTCCGCCTAAAACTCTTTAAAACTTATTAAAACTCTTAAAACCCGCCTGGCCTGTGCAT
AACTGTCTGGCCAGCGCACAGCCGAAGAGCTGCAAAAAGCGCCTACCCTTCGGTCGCTGCGCTCCCTACG
CCCCGCCGCTTCGCGTCGGCCTATCGCGGCCGCTGGCCGCTCAAAAATGGCTGGCCTACGGCCAGGCAAT
CTACCAGGGCGCGGACAAGCCGCGCCGTCGCCACTCGACCGCCGGCGCCCACATCAAGGCACCCTGCCTC
GCGCGTTTCGGTGATGACGGTGAAAACCTCTGACACATGCAGCTCCCGGAGACGGTCACAGCTTGTCTGT
AAGCGGATGCCGGGAGCAGACAAGCCCGTCAGGGCGCGTCAGCGGGTGTTGGCGGGTGTCGGGGCGCAGC
CATGACCCAGTCACGTAGCGATAGCGGAGTGTATACTGGCTTAACTATGCGGCATCAGAGCAGATTGTAC
TGAGAGTGCACCATATGCGGTGTGAAATACCGCACAGATGCGTAAGGAGAAAATACCGCATCAGGCGCTC
TTCCGCTTCCTCGCTCACTGACTCGCTGCGCTCGGTCGTTCGGCTGCGGCGAGCGGTATCAGCTCACTCA
AAGGCGGTAATACGGTTATCCACAGAATCAGGGGATAACGCAGGAAAGAACATGTGAGCAAAAGGCCAGC
AAAAGGCCAGGAACCGTAAAAAGGCCGCGTTGCTGGCGTTTTTCCATAGGCTCCGCCCCCCTGACGAGCA
TCACAAAAATCGACGCTCAAGTCAGAGGTGGCGAAACCCGACAGGACTATAAAGATACCAGGCGTTTCCC
CCTGGAAGCTCCCTCGTGCGCTCTCCTGTTCCGACCCTGCCGCTTACCGGATACCTGTCCGCCTTTCTCC
CTTCGGGAAGCGTGGCGCTTTCTCATAGCTCACGCTGTAGGTATCTCAGTTCGGTGTAGGTCGTTCGCTC
CAAGCTGGGCTGTGTGCACGAACCCCCCGTTCAGCCCGACCGCTGCGCCTTATCCGGTAACTATCGTCTT
GAGTCCAACCCGGTAAGACACGACTTATCGCCACTGGCAGCAGCCACTGGTAACAGGATTAGCAGAGCGA
GGTATGTAGGCGGTGCTACAGAGTTCTTGAAGTGGTGGCCTAACTACGGCTACACTAGAAGGACAGTATT
TGGTATCTGCGCTCTGCTGAAGCCAGTTACCTTCGGAAAAAGAGTTGGTAGCTCTTGATCCGGCAAACAA
ACCACCGCTGGTAGCGGTGGTTTTTTTGTTTGCAAGCAGCAGATTACGCGCAGAAAAAAAGGATCTCAAG
AAGATCCTTTGATCTTTTCTACGGGGTCTGACGCTCAGTGGAACGAAAACTCACGTTAAGGGATTTTGGT
CATGCATTCTAGGTACTAAAACAATTCATCCAGTAAAATATAATATTTTATTTTCTCCCAATCAGGCTTG
ATCCCCAGTAAGTCAAAAAATAGCTCGACATACTGTTCTTCCCCGATATCCTCCCTGATCGACCGGACGC
AGAAGGCAATGTCATACCACTTGTCCGCCCTGCCGCTTCTCCCAAGATCAATAAAGCCACTTACTTTGCC
ATCTTTCACAAAGATGTTGCTGTCTCCCAGGTCGCCGTGGGAAAAGACAAGTTCCTCTTCGGGCTTTTCC
GTCTTTAAAAAATCATACAGCTCGCGCGGATCTTTAAATGGAGTGTCTTCTTCCCAGTTTTCGCAATCCA
CATCGGCCAGATCGTTATTCAGTAAGTAATCCAATTCGGCTAAGCGGCTGTCTAAGCTATTCGTATAGGG
ACAATCCGATATGTCGATGGAGTGAAAGAGCCTGATGCACTCCGCATACAGCTCGATAATCTTTTCAGGG
CTTTGTTCATCTTCATACTCTTCCGAGCAAAGGACGCCATCGGCCTCACTCATGAGCAGATTGCTCCAGC
CATCATGCCGTTCAAAGTGCAGGACCTTTGGAACAGGCAGCTTTCCTTCCAGCCATAGCATCATGTCCTT
TTCCCGTTCCACATCATAGGTGGTCCCTTTATACCGGCTGTCCGTCATTTTTAAATATAGGTTTTCATTT
TCTCCCACCAGCTTATATACCTTAGCAGGAGACATTCCTTCCGTATCTTTTACGCAGCGGTATTTTTCGA
TCAGTTTTTTCAATTCCGGTGATATTCTCATTTTAGCCATTTATTATTTCCTTCCTCTTTTCTACAGTAT
TTAAAGATACCCCAAGAAGCTAATTATAACAAGACGAACTCCAATTCACTGTTCCTTGCATTCTAAAACC
TTAAATACCAGAAAACAGCTTTTTCAAAGTTGTTTTCAAAGTTGGCGTATAACATAGTATCGACGGAGCC
GATTTTGAAACCGCGGTGATCACAGGCAGCAACGCTCTGTCATCGTTACAATCAACATGCTACCCTCCGC
GAGATCATCCGTGTTTCAAACCCGGCAGCTTAGTTGCCGTTCTTCCGAATAGCATCGGTAACATGAGCAA
AGTCTGCCGCCTTACAACGGCTCTCCCGCTGACGCCGTCCCGGACTGATGGGCTGCCTGTATCGAGTGGT
GATTTTGTGCCGAGCTGCCGGTCGGGGAGCTGTTGGCTGGCTGGTGGCAGGATATATTGTGGTGTAAACA
AATTGACGCTTAGACAACTTAATAACACATTGCGGACGTTTTTAATGTACTGAATTAACGCCGAATTAAT
TCGGGGGATCTGGATTTTAGTACTGGATTTTGGTTTTAGGAATTAGAAATTTTATTGATAGAAGTATTTT
ACAAATACAAATACATACTAAGGGTTTCTTATATGCTCAACACATGAGCGAAACCCTATAGGAACCCTAA
TTCCCTTATCTGGGAACTACTCACACATTATTATGGAGAAACTCGAGCTTGTCGATCGACTCTAGCTAGA
GGATCGATCCGAACCCCAGAGTCCCGCTCAGAAGAACTCGTCAAGAAGGCGATAGAAGGCGATGCGCTGC
GAATCGGGAGCGGCGATACCGTAAAGCACGAGGAAGCGGTCAGCCCATTCGCCGCCAAGCTCTTCAGCAA
TATCACGGGTAGCCAACGCTATGTCCTGATAGCGGTCCGCCACACCCAGCCGGCCACAGTCGATGAATCC
AGAAAAGCGGCCATTTTCCACCATGATATTCGGCAAGCAGGCATCGCCATGTGTCACGACGAGATCCTCG
CCGTCGGGCATGCGCGCCTTGAGCCTGGCGAACAGTTCGGCTGGCGCGAGCCCCTGATGCTCTTCGTCCA
GATCATCCTGATCGACAAGACCGGCTTCCATCCGAGTACGTGCTCGCTCGATGCGATGTTTCGCTTGGTG
GTCGAATGGGCAGGTAGCCGGATCAAGCGTATGCAGCCGCCGCATTGCATCAGCCATGATGGATACTTTC
TCGGCAGGAGCAAGGTGAGATGACAGGAGATCCTGCCCCGGCACTTCGCCCAATAGCAGCCAGTCCCTTC
CCGCTTCAGTGACAACGTCGAGCACAGCTGCGCAAGGAACGCCCGTCGTGGCCAGCCACGATAGCCGCGC
TGCCTCGTCCTGGAGTTCATTCAGGGCACCGGACAGGTCGGTCTTGACAAAAAGAACCGGGCGCCCCTGC
GCTGACAGCCGAAACACGGCGGCATCAGAGCAGCCGATTGTCTGTTGTGCCCAGTCATAGCCGAATAGCC
TCTCCACCCAAGCGGCCGGAGAACCTGCGTGCAATCCATCTTGTTCAATCCCCATGGTCGATCGACAGAT
CTGCGAAAGCTCGAGAGAGATAGATTTGTAGAGAGAGACTGGTGATTTCAGCGTGTCCTCTCCAAATGAA
ATGAACTTCCTTATATAGAGGAAGGGTCTTGCGAAGGATAGTGGGATTGTGCGTCATCCCTTACGTCAGT
GGAGATATCACATCAATCCACTTGCTTTGAAGACGTGGTTGGAACGTCTTCTTTTTCCACGATGCTCCTC
GTGGGTGGGGGTCCATCTTTGGGACCACTGTCGGCAGAGGCATCTTGAACGATAGCCTTTCCTTTATCGC
AATGATGGCATTTGTAGGTGCCACCTTCCTTTTCTACTGTCCTTTTGATGAAGTGACAGATAGCTGGGCA
ATGGAATCCGAGGAGGTTTCCCGATATTACCCTTTGTTGAAAAGTCTCAATAGCCCTTTGGTCTTCTGAG
ACTGTATCTTTGATATTCTTGGAGTAGACGAGAGTGTCGTGCTCCACCATGTTCACATCAATCCACTTGC
TTTGAAGACGTGGTTGGAACGTCTTCTTTTTCCACGATGCTCCTCGTGGGTGGGGGTCCATCTTTGGGAC
CACTGTCGGCAGAGGCATCTTGAACGATAGCCTTTCCTTTATCGCAATGATGGCATTTGTAGGTGCCACC
TTCCTTTTCTACTGTCCTTTTGATGAAGTGACAGATAGCTGGGCAATGGAATCCGAGGAGGTTTCCCGAT
ATTACCCTTTGTTGAAAAGTCTCAATAGCCCTTTGGTCTTCTGAGACTGTATCTTTGATATTCTTGGAGT
AGACGAGAGTGTCGTGCTCCACCATGTTGGCAAGCTGCTCTAGCCAATACGCAAACCGCCTCTCCCCGCG
CGTTGGCCGATTCATTAATGCAGCTGGCACGACAGGTTTCCCGACTGGAAAGCGGGCAGTGAGCGCAACG
CAATTAATGTGAGTTAGCTCACTCATTAGGCACCCCAGGCTTTACACTTTATGCTTCCGGCTCGTATGTT
GTGTGGAATTGTGAGCGGATAACAATTTCACACAGGAAACAGCTATGACATGATTACGAATTCGAAGTTG
TGAATTGTGATCATAGGAGTAATATTTCTATCTGAACAAAAATTGAATTTTGTTTTGCTTTTTGTTGAAA
GATAAATAAAATGTTTGGCAGATTGTTTGTACAGAACACAACTTGTTGATAAAACAAATTCCATCAAGAC
AGCTAATGAGCTTTTGATAGTCAGAGCTTTGAAGACGTGTTAATGAATTAAACTGATTAGACCTAAAACC
AAATATTTAGAAAGAAAAAAATATGATAATTGTTATGTTATTTAATCAATAGTCAAATACTATGTTGAGT
ACCAATCATTTCAGTTTCAACGATTGCTACTCTTTTGACCAATAACAAAAAGGTTTTTATTTTTCATTTC
TCAAACTCCATTTTTGTTTGCTTTTAGCATAAAAACAGCTAGAATGTGAGTTTCATATGTATTATATACT
ATAAGAAATCATATAAATTAACGACTAGAACATATTGTTTTCATTCTAGTGGTATATCTGAGTTTGACTA
GAACGTTTGGAGGCAGATTAAAGTGATTTCGCCTTGTCAAAACTACTTTGTATATGTTATCAATCAATCG
CTCAAAACTAAATCGGAAAAAAACTACATAAATAAGATATGGAAAATGATACTAACACAAACTAGTAAGT
AAGTAGTCACTACATATTCTGGTCCCATGAATATGGCTTACATAGTACATACATTGTGAGATTAAATGAA
TATGATATATAATACAAGCATATAAGCATGTGCATGACTATGAAGTGGGAATACATTTAGTGCCTTTATA
TGCAACTTGACAGAATTACCAATTATGTGAATAGTGAAACTTATATTGCGTCTTGGCCTTTTCACATCCG
TGACATGATCCCTCAAATCTATATCTTCTTGCGGCATATGCTTATATATAAACATATGACTTCGTCTATA
AATTTATATCCAGATAATTAATTCTCTCATAATATCTTCTCCACAATTTCAACTCTTCTAAAGTCTAAAC
CGGATCCGTCTAAACC
